Addgene plasmid #201320: pSW001
Purpose: pDefence1:Eluc (defence-induced promoter with green-shifted luciferase expression cassette)
Depositing lab: Benjamin Schwessinger. Depositing organization: Australian National University.
Backbone
  Vector backbone: pICH47732
  Vector type: Plant Expression
Growth in bacteria
  Bacterial resistance: Ampicillin, 100 μg/mL
  Growth temperature: 37°C
  Growth strain: DH5alpha
  Copy number: High Copy
Gene/Insert
  Gene/Insert name: pDefence1:Eluc
  Species: Triticum aestivum
  Mutation: removal of BsaI and BpiI sites
  Cloning method: Restriction Enzyme; 5′ cloning site unknown (unknown if destroyed)
Terms and licenses: Academic/Nonprofit Terms; Industry Terms: Not Available to Industry
How to cite: pSW001 was a gift from Benjamin Schwessinger (Addgene plasmid # 201320 ; http://n2t.net/addgene:201320 ; RRID:Addgene_201320)
