[The description below was written by a language model from this plasmid's Addgene catalogue record and pLannotate feature annotations shown in this document.]
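Description:
pSW001 is a plant expression plasmid built on the pICH47732 backbone. It carries a reporter cassette in which a defence-induced promoter from wheat (Triticum aestivum), designated pDefence1, drives Eluc, a green-shifted luciferase. The record notes that internal BsaI and BpiI recognition sites were removed from the insert. This is the usual domestication step that makes a part compatible with Type IIS (Golden Gate-style) assembly, so the cassette can be combined with other transcription units in later cloning steps.

The annotated 7,073 nt sequence shows the backbone clearly. Left and right border repeats from nopaline C58 T-DNA flank the payload region, defining the segment that Agrobacterium would transfer into plant cells. Outside the borders lie a high-copy ColE1/pUC-type origin for propagation in E. coli, an incP oriV with the trfA replication initiator gene for broad-host-range maintenance (for example in Agrobacterium), and a β-lactamase gene with its own promoter conferring ampicillin resistance. A NOS terminator sits just upstream of the right border and presumably provides the poly(A) signal for the luciferase transcript.

The automated annotation did not identify the pDefence1 promoter or the Eluc coding sequence, which must occupy the unannotated stretch ahead of the terminator. The very short hits called as dU6-3 promoter and TetR fragments are most likely chance or vestigial matches rather than functional parts. No plant selectable marker is annotated.

The design suits luminescence-based readout of defence-responsive transcription in wheat or other plant cells, although the record does not describe specific assays or the gene from which the promoter was taken.
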