Features (pLannotate 1.2.2; 10 found; start..end, strand, type, name):
   1572..1588    -  promoter       dU6-3 promoter (fragment): RNA polymerase III promoter for Drosophila U6-3 snRNA (Port et al., 2014)
   2476..2728    +  terminator     NOS terminator: nopaline synthase terminator and poly(A) signal
   2776..2800    +  misc_feature   RB T-DNA repeat: right border repeat from nopaline C58 T-DNA
   2912..2932    -  CDS            TetR (fragment): tetracycline resistance regulatory protein; tetR
   2959..4104    -  CDS            trfA: TRFA_ECOLX - Experimental evidence at protein level: Swiss-Prot protein existence level 1. Also involved in plasmid copy number control, promoting intermolecular coupling of protein bound iterons at oriV, which inhibits replication initiation. From Escherichia coli.
   4440..5028    -  rep_origin     ori: high-copy-number ColE1/pMB1/pBR322/pUC origin of replication
   5199..6059    -  CDS            AmpR: β-lactamase; bla; confers resistance to ampicillin, carbenicillin, and related antibiotics
   6060..6164    -  promoter       AmpR promoter: bla
   6251..6882    -  rep_origin     oriV: incP origin of replication
   6974..6998    +  misc_feature   LB T-DNA repeat: left border repeat from nopaline C58 T-DNA
>Addgene plasmid #201320 | pSW001 | addgene full sequence | sequence record 410559 | Addgene NGS Result
TCTGTGAAGACAATGCCGAATTCGGATCCGGAGAAGGAGACGCAGTAGCTACGTTCCTCCTGCTGTCCCC
AGGTGGCGGACACCGCGTGATCGACAACACCGAGAGGACTTGGCTTGCACGCCGGCCGCCGCGGTTCACG
GCGCCGTCTTATTTCCTTCAGCGCGTCCATGCAAATGCATGCCGACTATAGTTCGCCATAACCCGACCAA
CTAAGCAAACCCTTGCTCGATCGACGTCGCCGACATGGCGACATCCTTTCCCGTGCGTGCCTTAGCCACT
AAGGCGTCGCAATGTACACACTAGAGCTGGCTGCCACATACGTTCTCTCTTTTTGTCTTGTCGTACGTAT
ACCATGTAAAGTTACTTTTGGTGGAGTATACGCACGTACATGCATGGTGTTTTTTGGGGTGATGCTCCGT
TCGGTTCGGGTGGAGAAGGTTCGCCCGCGCTTCCCCTGTAAATCACGTCCCGCGTGCAACGCAACGGCTT
CCTTGACAGGCCAACAACGCTGTTGGTTGGGAGTCATCACGAAATAAACGGCAAATGACGAGGCGATTAA
TTCGTGCAGCAGCTTTGATCCGTTCCTAGCTAGTGTGATTTCCAGGAACCTTCCCAAGTTCTCCTCATAT
ATCCAGCCCCGGCCGGCTCCATCAAACTCATCAAGGAAGGATTTCGAGCACCCCTGACCCTCCCAGCTGG
TGTAGATCCGTCCATCGAGTCCTGCCTACCTAGGAGCTCTTCGCTGGTCGCCGCATCCATTGATCCCAAC
CTCCATACTTGTTGTGTTTCTCACCCTTCTCGCTTAGCTTTGCAATCGCGCGCTGCACAGCGGAATGGAG
AGAGAGAAGAACGTGGTGTACGGCCCCGAGCCCAAGCACCCTCTGGGCAACTTCACCGCCGGCGAGATGC
TGTACAACGCTCTGCACAAGCACTCCCACATCCCCCAGGCCATCCTGGACGTGATGGGCAACGAGTCCCT
TTCCTACCAGGAGTTCTTCGACACTACTGTGAAGCTGGGCCAGAGCCTCCAGAACTGTGGCTACAAGATG
AACGATGTCGTGTCGATCTGTGCAGAGAACAACAAGAGATTCTTCATCCCCATCATCTCCGCCTGGTACA
TCGGCATGGTGGTGGCCCCTGTGAACGAGGACTATATCCCAGACGAGCTGTGTAAAGTGACCGGCATCTC
CAAGCCGATCCTGGTCTTTACCACTAGGAAGATCCTGCCTAAGGTTTTGGAGGTTAAAGACAGAACCAAC
TACATAAAGAGGATCATCATACTGGACTCTGAAGAGAACCTGCTGGGCTGCGAGAGCCTGCACAACTTCA
TGTCCAGGTACTCCGACAACAACCTCCAAACATTCAAGCCTCTGCACTACGACCCTGTGGACCAGGTAGC
CGCCATCCTGTGCTCCTCCGGCACAACCGGCCTGCCTAAAGGCGTGATGCAGACCCACAGGAACATCTGT
GTGAGACTCACACACGCATCTGACCCCAGAGTGGGTACACAACTCATCCCCGGCGTATCCGTGCTGGCCT
ACCTGCCATTCTTCCACGCCTTCGGCTTCAGTATCAACCTGGGCTATTTCATGGTGGGCCTGAGAGTGGT
GATGCTCCGAAGGTTTAACCAGGAGGTGTTCCTGAAGGCCATCCAGGACTACGAGGTGAGGAGCGTGATC
AACGTTCCCTCCACAATCCTGTTCCTGTCCAAGAGCCCTCTGGTGGACAAGTACGACCTATCCACCCTGG
CGGAGCTGTGCTGTGGAGCCGCTCCTCTGGCGAAGGAGGTGGCCGAGATCGCCGTGAAGAGGCTGAACCT
GCCAGGGATACGGTGTGGCTACGGTCTAACAGAGTCTACCTCCGCCAACATCCATACTCTGCACAACGAG
TTCAAGTCCGGCTCCCTGGGCAAGGTGACACCTTACATGGCCGCCAAGATCATCGACAGGAACACCGGCG
AGGCCCTGGGTCCAAACCAGGTGGGCGAGCTGTGCATCTGGGGACCTATGGTAACAAAAGGCTATGTGAA
CAACCCACAGGCTACTAAGGAGGCCATCGACGACGACGGCTGGCTGCACTCTGGCGACTTCGGCTACTAC
GACGAGGACGAGTATTTCTACATCGTGGACCGGTACAAGGAGCTGATCAAATACAAGGGCTATCAGGTCG
CCCCTGTGGAGCTGGAGGAGATCCTCCTTCAGCACCCAGGCATCAGGGACGTGGCCGTCGTGGGTATCCC
TGACATCGAGGCCGGCGAGCTGCCAGCCGGCTTCGTGGTGAAGCAGCCCGGCGCCCAACTCACCGCTAAG
GAGGTGTACGACTTCCTGGCCCAGAGGGTGTCTCACTCCAAGTACCTGAGGGGCGGCGTAAGGTTCGTGG
ACTCTATCCCCAGGAACGTGACAGGCAAGATTAGTCGAAAAGAGCTGAGGGAGGCCCTGATGGAGAAGGC
TTCTAAGCTGTAAGCTTGTCAAGCAGATCGTTCAAACATTTGGCAATAAAGTTTCTTAAGATTGAATCCT
GTTGCCGGTCTTGCGATGATTATCATATAATTTCTGTTGAATTACGTTAAGCATGTAATAATTAACATGT
AATGCATGACGTTATTTATGAGATGGGTTTTTATGATTAGAGTCCCGCAATTATACATTTAATACGCGAT
AGAAAACAAAATATAGCGCGCAAACTAGGATAAATTATCGCGCGCGGTGTCATCTATGTTACTAGATCGA
CGCTGCAATTGTCTTCTGCACGAAGTGGTTTAAACTATCAGTGTTTGACAGGATATATTGGCGGGTAAAC
CTAAGAGAAAAGAGCGTTTATTAGAATAATCGGATATTTAAAAGGGCGTGAAAAGGTTTATCCGTTCGTC
CATTTGTATGTGCATGCCAACCACAGGGTTCCCCAGATCAGGCGCTGGCTGCTGAACCCCCAGCCGGAAC
TGACCCCACAAGGCCCTAGCGTTTGCAATGCACCAGGTCATCATTGACCCAGGCGTGTTCCACCAGGCCG
CTGCCTCGCAACTCTTCGCAGGCTTCGCCGACCTGCTCGCGCCACTTCTTCACGCGGGTGGAATCCGATC
CGCACATGAGGCGGAAGGTTTCCAGCTTGAGCGGGTACGGCTCCCGGTGCGAGCTGAAATAGTCGAACAT
CCGTCGGGCCGTCGGCGACAGCTTGCGGTACTTCTCCCATATGAATTTCGTGTAGTGGTCGCCAGCAAAC
AGCACGACGATTTCCTCGTCGATCAGGACCTGGCAACGGGACGTTTTCTTGCCACGGTCCAGGACGCGGA
AGCGGTGCAGCAGCGACACCGATTCCAGGTGCCCAACGCGGTCGGACGTGAAGCCCATCGCCGTCGCCTG
TAGGCGCGACAGGCATTCCTCGGCCTTCGTGTAATACCGGCCATTGATCGACCAGCCCAGGTCCTGGCAA
AGCTCGTAGAACGTGAAGGTGATCGGCTCGCCGATAGGGGTGCGCTTCGCGTACTCCAACACCTGCTGCC
ACACCAGTTCGTCATCGTCGGCCCGCAGCTCGACGCCGGTGTAGGTGATCTTCACGTCCTTGTTGACGTG
GAAAATGACCTTGTTTTGCAGCGCCTCGCGCGGGATTTTCTTGTTGCGCGTGGTGAACAGGGCAGAGCGG
GCCGTGTCGTTTGGCATCGCTCGCATCGTGTCCGGCCACGGCGCAATATCGAACAAGGAAAGCTGCATTT
CCTTGATCTGCTGCTTCGTGTGTTTCAGCAACGCGGCCTGCTTGGCCTCGCTGACCTGTTTTGCCAGGTC
CTCGCCGGCGGTTTTTCGCTTCTTGGTCGTCATAGTTCCTCGCGTGTCGATGGTCATCGACTTCGCCAAA
CCTGCCGCCTCCTGTTCAAGACGACGCGAACGCTCCACGGCGGCCGATGGCGCGGGCAGGGCAGGGGGAG
CCAGTTGCACGCTGTCGCGCTCGATCTTGGCCGTAGCTTGCTGGACCATCGAGCCGACGGACTGGAAGGT
TTCGCGGGGCGCACGCATGACGGTGCGGCTTGCGATGGTTTCGGCATCCTCGGCGGAAAACCCCGCGTCG
ATCAGTTCTTGCCTGTATGCCTTCCGGTCAAACGTCCGATTCATTCACCCTCCTTGCGGGATTGCCCCGA
CTCACGCCGGGGCAATGTGCCCTTATTCCTGATTTGACCCGCCTGGTGCCTTGGTGTCCAGATAATCCAC
CTTATCGGCAATGAAGTCGGTCCCGTAGACCGTCTGGCCGTCCTTCTCGTACTTGGTATTCCGAATCTTG
CCCTGCACGAATACCAGCGACCCCTTGCCCAAATACTTGCCGTGGGCCTCGGCCTGAGAGCCAAAACACT
TGATGCGGAAGAAGTCGGTGCGCTCCTGCTTGTCGCCGGCATCGTTGCGCCACATCTAGGATCTGCCAGG
AACCGTAAAAAGGCCGCGTTGCTGGCGTTTTTCCATAGGCTCCGCCCCCCTGACGAGCATCACAAAAATC
GACGCTCAAGTCAGAGGTGGCGAAACCCGACAGGACTATAAAGATACCAGGCGTTTCCCCCTGGAAGCTC
CCTCGTGCGCTCTCCTGTTCCGACCCTGCCGCTTACCGGATACCTGTCCGCCTTTCTCCCTTCGGGAAGC
GTGGCGCTTTCTCATAGCTCACGCTGTAGGTATCTCAGTTCGGTGTAGGTCGTTCGCTCCAAGCTGGGCT
GTGTGCACGAACCCCCCGTTCAGCCCGACCGCTGCGCCTTATCCGGTAACTATCGTCTTGAGTCCAACCC
GGTAAGACACGACTTATCGCCACTGGCAGCAGCCACTGGTAACAGGATTAGCAGAGCGAGGTATGTAGGC
GGTGCTACAGAGTTCTTGAAGTGGTGGCCTAACTACGGCTACACTAGAAGAACAGTATTTGGTATCTGCG
CTCTGCTGAAGCCAGTTACCTTCGGAAAAAGAGTTGGTAGCTCTTGATCCGGCAAACAAACCACCGCTGG
TAGCGGTGGTTTTTTTGTTTGCAAGCAGCAGATTACGCGCAGAAAAAAAGGATCTCAAGAAGATCCTTTG
ATCTTTTCTACGGGGTCTGACGCTCAGTGGAACGAAAACTCACGTTAAGGGATTTTGGTCATGAGATTAT
CAAAAAGGATCTTCACCTAGATCCTTTTAAATTAAAAATGAAGTTTTAAATCAATCTAAAGTATATATGA
GTAAACTTGGTCTGACAGTTACCAATGCTTAATCAGTGAGGCACCTATCTCAGCGATCTGTCTATTTCGT
TCATCCATAGTTGCCTGACTCCCCGTCGTGTAGATAACTACGATACGGGAGGGCTTACCATCTGGCCCCA
GTGCTGCAATGATACCGCGAGAACCACGCTCACCGGCTCCAGATTTATCAGCAATAAACCAGCCAGCCGG
AAGGGCCGAGCGCAGAAGTGGTCCTGCAACTTTATCCGCCTCCATCCAGTCTATTAATTGTTGCCGGGAA
GCTAGAGTAAGTAGTTCGCCAGTTAATAGTTTGCGCAACGTTGTTGCCATTGCTACAGGCATCGTGGTGT
CACGCTCGTCGTTTGGTATGGCTTCATTCAGCTCCGGTTCCCAACGATCAAGGCGAGTTACATGATCCCC
CATGTTGTGCAAAAAAGCGGTTAGCTCCTTCGGTCCTCCGATCGTTGTCAGAAGTAAGTTGGCCGCAGTG
TTATCACTCATGGTTATGGCAGCACTGCATAATTCTCTTACTGTCATGCCATCCGTAAGATGCTTTTCTG
TGACTGGTGAGTACTCAACCAAGTCATTCTGAGAATAGTGTATGCGGCGACCGAGTTGCTCTTGCCCGGC
GTCAATACGGGATAATACCGCGCCACATAGCAGAACTTTAAAAGTGCTCATCATTGGAAAACGTTCTTCG
GGGCGAAAACTCTCAAGGATCTTACCGCTGTTGAGATCCAGTTCGATGTAACCCACTCGTGCACCCAACT
GATCTTCAGCATCTTTTACTTTCACCAGCGTTTCTGGGTGAGCAAAAACAGGAAGGCAAAATGCCGCAAA
AAAGGGAATAAGGGCGACACGGAAATGTTGAATACTCATACTCTTCCTTTTTCAATATTATTGAAGCATT
TATCAAGGTTATTGTCTCATGAGCGGATACATATTTGAATGTATTTAGAAAAATAAACAAATAGGGGTTC
CGCGCACGAATTGGCCAGCGCTGCCATTTTTGGGGTGAGGCCGTTCGCGGCCGAGGGGCGCAGCCCCTGG
GGGGATGGGAGGCCCGCGTTAGCGGGCCGGGAGGGTTCGAGAAGGGGGGGCACCCCCCTTCGGCGTGCGC
GGTCACGCGCACAGGGCGCAGCCCTGGTTAAAAACAAGGTTTATAAATATTGGTTTAAAAGCAGGTTAAA
AGACAGGTTAGCGGTGGCCGAAAAACGGGCGGAAACCCTTGCAAATGCTGGATTTTCTGCCTGTGGACAG
CCCCTCAAATGTCAATAGGTGCGCCCCTCATCTGTCAGCACTCTGCCCCTCAAGTGTCAAGGATCGCGCC
CCTCATCTGTCAGTAGTCGCGCCCCTCAAGTGTCAATACCGCAGGGCACTTATCCCCAGGCTTGTCCACA
TCATCTGTGGGAAACTCGCGTAAAATCAGGCGTTTTCGCCGATTTGCGAGGCTGGCCAGCTCCACGTCGC
CGGCCGAAATCGAGCCTGCCCCTCATCTGTCAACGCCGCGCCGGGTGAGTCGGCCCCTCAAGTGTCAACG
TCCGCCCCTCATCTGTCAGTGAGGGCCAAGTTTTCCGCGAGGTATCCACAACGCCGGCGGCCGCGGTGTC
TCGCACACGGCTTCGACGGCGTTTCTGGCGCGTTTGCAGGGCCATAGACGGCCGCCAGCCCAGCGGCGAG
GGCAACCAGCCCGGTGAGCGTCGCAAAGGAGATCCTGATCTGACTGATGGGCTGCCTGTATCGAGTGGTG
ATTTTGTGCCGAGCTGCCGGTCGGGGAGCTGTTGGCTGGCTGGTGGCAGGATATATTGTGGTGTAAACAA
ATTGACGCTTAGACAACTTAATAACACATTGCGGACGTTTTTAATGTACTGGGGTGGATGCAGTGGGCCC
CAC
